Addgene plasmid #142668: TFORF0630
Purpose: Lentiviral vector for overexpressing transcription factor ORFs with unique 24-bp barcodes. Barcodes facilitate identification of transcription factors in pooled screens.
Depositing lab: Feng Zhang. Depositing organization: Broad Institute. Publication: A transcription factor atlas of directed differentiation. Joung J, Ma S, Tay T, Geiger-Schuller KR, Kirchgatterer PC, Verdine VK, Guo B, Arias-Garcia MA, Allen WE, Singh A, Kuksenko O, Abudayyeh OO, Gootenberg JS, Fu Z, Macrae RK, Buenrostro JD, Regev A, Zhang F. Cell. 2023 Jan 5;186(1):209-229.e26. doi: 10.1016/j.cell.2022.11.026. PubMed 36608654.
Backbone
  Vector backbone: pLX_TRC317
  Backbone manufacturer: Broad Institute Genetic Perturbation Platform
  Backbone size w/o insert (bp): 8264
  Vector type: Mammalian Expression, Lentiviral
  Selectable markers: Puromycin
Growth in bacteria
  Bacterial resistance: Ampicillin, 100 μg/mL
  Growth temperature: 30°C
  Growth strain: DH5alpha
  Copy number: High Copy
Gene/Insert
  Gene/Insert name: NR1I2
  Species: H. sapiens (human)
  Insert size (bp): 1406
  Entrez Gene: NR1I2 (a.k.a. BXR, ONR1, PAR, PAR1, PAR2, PARq, PRR, PXR, SAR, SXR)
  Promoter: EF1a
  Cloning method: Unknown
  Sequencing primers: 5′ GGGTGGAGACTGAAGTTAGGCCAG; 3′ CACATAGCGTAAAAGGAGCAACATAG
Terms and licenses: Academic/Nonprofit Terms; Industry Terms: Not Available to Industry
Depositor comments: NM_003889,ENST00000393716,ENST00000640105 . The transcription factor ORF portion of this plasmid was synthesized by Genewiz. Please test multiple small colonies in case of plasmid recombination. To make this collection available in a timely manner, a portion of this collection was not fully sequenced by Addgene. If an Addgene verified full plasmid sequence is not available, please contact us prior to placing an order to request the full sequence.
How to cite: TFORF0630 was a gift from Feng Zhang (Addgene plasmid # 142668 ; http://n2t.net/addgene:142668 ; RRID:Addgene_142668)
