[The description below was written by a language model from this plasmid's Addgene catalogue record and pLannotate feature annotations shown in this document.]
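Description:
TFORF0630 is a lentiviral mammalian expression plasmid built on the pLX_TRC317 backbone and carrying the human NR1I2 open reading frame, which encodes the pregnane X receptor (PXR), a nuclear receptor transcription factor that responds to xenobiotic and endogenous ligands and activates genes for their metabolism and clearance. It belongs to a large collection of transcription factor ORF constructs in which each ORF is paired with a unique 24-bp barcode, so that individual factors can be identified by sequencing in pooled overexpression screens, such as those for factors that drive directed differentiation. The barcode is not annotated in the feature table. The ORF portion was made by gene synthesis.

The sequenced record is 9,670 nt. The viral cassette follows a third-generation, self-inactivating design. An RSV promoter fused to a truncated HIV-1 5' LTR drives genomic RNA production in packaging cells, followed by the Ψ packaging signal with a gag fragment, the RRE for Rev-dependent nuclear export, and a cPPT/CTS element. A ΔU3 3' LTR closes the cassette. Within the transferred region, an SV40 early promoter drives the puromycin N-acetyltransferase gene for selection of transduced cells. Downstream, the constitutive EF-1α promoter drives NR1I2, with a WPRE after the ORF to enhance transcript stability and expression. Short annotated fragments of the U6 promoter, small t antigen and Rev appear to be backbone remnants rather than functional units. In E. coli the plasmid is maintained through a high-copy ColE1/pUC origin with ampicillin resistance, and it also carries an f1 origin. The depositor notes that the plasmid can recombine in bacteria, as is common for LTR-containing vectors.
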