Features (pLannotate 1.2.2; 31 found; start..end, strand, type, name):
      5..231     +  promoter       RSV promoter: Rous sarcoma virus enhancer/promoter
    232..412     +  LTR            5' LTR (truncated): truncated 5' long terminal repeat (LTR) from HIV-1
    459..584     +  misc_feature   HIV-1 Ψ: packaging signal of human immunodeficiency virus type 1
    568..931     +  CDS            HIV-1 gag (fragment): gag protein from human immunodeficiency virus 1; gag
   1077..1310    +  misc_feature   RRE: The Rev response element (RRE) of HIV-1 allows for Rev-dependent mRNA export from the nucleus to the cytoplasm.
   1687..1713    +  CDS            Rev (fragment): human immunodeficiency virus 1 (HIV-1) Rev protein; rev; enhances nuclear export of unspliced and incompletely spliced viral mRNAs
   1720..1743    +  promoter       SV40 promoter (fragment): SV40 early promoter
   1744..1815    +  promoter       SV40 promoter (fragment): SV40 enhancer and early promoter
   1839..1974    +  rep_origin     SV40 ori: SV40 origin of replication
   2020..2616    +  CDS            PuroR (fragment): puromycin N-acetyltransferase; pac from Streptomyces; confers resistance to puromycin
   2665..2782    +  misc_feature   cPPT/CTS: central polypurine tract and central termination sequence of HIV-1
   2847..2913    +  CDS            small t antigen (fragment): SV40 (simian virus 40) small t antigen
   2920..4098    +  promoter       EF-1α promoter: strong constitutive promoter for human elongation factor EF-1α
   4115..5416    +  CDS            NR1I2: NR1I2_HUMAN - Also known as PXR. Experimental evidence at protein level: Swiss-Prot protein existence level 1. Nuclear receptor that binds and is activated by variety of endogenous and xenobiotic compounds. Transcription factor that activates the transcription of multiple genes involved in the metabolism and secretion of potentially harmful xenobiotics, drugs and endogenous compounds. Activated by the antibiotic rifampicin and various plant metabolites, such as hyperforin, guggulipid, colupulone, and isoflavones. Response to specific ligands is species-specific. Activated by naturally occurrin
   5432..5485    +  promoter       U6 promoter (fragment): RNA polymerase III promoter for human U6 snRNA
   5527..6115    +  misc_feature   WPRE: woodchuck hepatitis virus posttranscriptional regulatory element
   6166..6185    +  misc_feature   cPPT/CTS (fragment): central polypurine tract and central termination sequence of HIV-1
   6187..6420    +  LTR            3' LTR (ΔU3): self-inactivating 3' long terminal repeat (LTR) from HIV-1
   6498..6619    +  polyA_signal   SV40 poly(A) signal: SV40 polyadenylation signal
   6659..6794    +  rep_origin     SV40 ori: SV40 origin of replication
   6815..6833    -  promoter       T7 promoter: promoter for bacteriophage T7 RNA polymerase
   6841..6996    +  CDS            lacZα (fragment): LacZα fragment of β-galactosidase; lacZ fragment
   7001..7429    +  rep_origin     f1 ori (sequence partly withheld): f1 bacteriophage origin of replication; arrow indicates direction of (+) strand synthesis
   7482..7586    +  promoter       AmpR promoter: bla
   7587..8447    +  CDS            AmpR: β-lactamase; bla; confers resistance to ampicillin, carbenicillin, and related antibiotics
   8618..9206    +  rep_origin     ori: high-copy-number ColE1/pMB1/pBR322/pUC origin of replication
   9389..9481    +  CDS            lacI (fragment): lac repressor; lacI; The lac repressor binds to the lac operator to inhibit transcription in E. coli. This inhibition can be relieved by adding lactose or isopropyl-β-D-thiogalactopyranoside (IPTG).
   9494..9515    +  protein_bind   CAP binding site: CAP binding activates transcription in the presence of cAMP. E. coli catabolite activator protein
   9530..9560    +  promoter       lac promoter: promoter for the E. coli lac operon
   9568..9584    +  protein_bind   lac operator: The lac repressor binds to the lac operator to inhibit transcription in E. coli. This inhibition can be relieved by adding lactose or isopropyl-β-D-thiogalactopyranoside (IPTG). lac repressor encoded by lacI
   9629..9647    +  promoter       T3 promoter: promoter for bacteriophage T3 RNA polymerase
>Addgene plasmid #142668 | TFORF0630 | addgene full sequence | sequence record 427329 | Addgene NGS Result
TTAATGTAGTCTTATGCAATACTCTTGTAGTCTTGCAACATGGTAACGATGAGTTAGCAACATGCCTTAC
AAGGAGAGAAAAAGCACCGTGCATGCCGATTGGTGGAAGTAAGGTGGTACGATCGTGCCTTATTAGGAAG
GCAACAGACGGGTCTGACATGGATTGGACGAACCACTGAATTGCCGCATTGCAGAGATATTGTATTTAAG
TGCCTAGCTCGATACATAAACGGGTCTCTCTGGTTAGACCAGATCTGAGCCTGGGAGCTCTCTGGCTAAC
TAGGGAACCCACTGCTTAAGCCTCAATAAAGCTTGCCTTGAGTGCTTCAAGTAGTGTGTGCCCGTCTGTT
GTGTGACTCTGGTAACTAGAGATCCCTCAGACCCTTTTAGTCAGTGTGGAAAATCTCTAGCAGTGGCGCC
CGAACAGGGACTTGAAAGCGAAAGGGAAACCAGAGGAGCTCTCTCGACGCAGGACTCGGCTTGCTGAAGC
GCGCACGGCAAGAGGCGAGGGGCGGCGACTGGTGAGTACGCCAAAAATTTTGACTAGCGGAGGCTAGAAG
GAGAGAGATGGGTGCGAGAGCGTCAGTATTAAGCGGGGGAGAATTAGATCGCGATGGGAAAAAATTCGGT
TAAGGCCAGGGGGAAAGAAAAAATATAAATTAAAACATATAGTATGGGCAAGCAGGGAGCTAGAACGATT
CGCAGTTAATCCTGGCCTGTTAGAAACATCAGAAGGCTGTAGACAAATACTGGGACAGCTACAACCATCC
CTTCAGACAGGATCAGAAGAACTTAGATCATTATATAATACAGTAGCAACCCTCTATTGTGTGCATCAAA
GGATAGAGATAAAAGACACCAAGGAAGCTTTAGACAAGATAGAGGAAGAGCAAAACAAAAGTAAGACCAC
CGCACAGCAAGCGGCCGCTGATCTTCAGACCTGGAGGAGGAGATATGAGGGACAATTGGAGAAGTGAATT
ATATAAATATAAAGTAGTAAAAATTGAACCATTAGGAGTAGCACCCACCAAGGCAAAGAGAAGAGTGGTG
CAGAGAGAAAAAAGAGCAGTGGGAATAGGAGCTTTGTTCCTTGGGTTCTTGGGAGCAGCAGGAAGCACTA
TGGGCGCAGCGTCAATGACGCTGACGGTACAGGCCAGACAATTATTGTCTGGTATAGTGCAGCAGCAGAA
CAATTTGCTGAGGGCTATTGAGGCGCAACAGCATCTGTTGCAACTCACAGTCTGGGGCATCAAGCAGCTC
CAGGCAAGAATCCTGGCTGTGGAAAGATACCTAAAGGATCAACAGCTCCTGGGGATTTGGGGTTGCTCTG
GAAAACTCATTTGCACCACTGCTGTGCCTTGGAATGCTAGTTGGAGTAATAAATCTCTGGAACAGATTTG
GAATCACACGACCTGGATGGAGTGGGACAGAGAAATTAACAATTACACAAGCTTAATACACTCCTTAATT
GAAGAATCGCAAAACCAGCAAGAAAAGAATGAACAAGAATTATTGGAATTAGATAAATGGGCAAGTTTGT
GGAATTGGTTTAACATAACAAATTGGCTGTGGTATATAAAATTATTCATAATGATAGTAGGAGGCTTGGT
AGGTTTAAGAATAGTTTTTGCTGTACTTTCTATAGTGAATAGAGTTAGGCAGGGATATTCACCATTATCG
TTTCAGACCCACCTCCCAACCCCGAGGGGACCCATGCATTGCATCTCAATTAGTCAGCAACCAGGTGTGG
AAAGTCCCCAGGCTCCCCAGCAGGCAGAAGTATGCAAAGCATGCGTCTCAATTAGTCAGCAACCATAGTC
CCGCCCCTAACTCCGCCCATCCCGCCCCTAACTCCGCCCAGTTCCGCCCATTCTCCGCCCCATGGCTGAC
TAATTTTTTTTATTTATGCAGAGGCCGAGGCCGCCTCGGCCTCTGAGCTATTCCAGAAGTAGTGAGGAGG
CTTTTTTGGAGGCCTAGGCTTTTGCAAAAAGCTTTCTAGAGGTACCACCGGAGCTTACCATGACCGAGTA
CAAGCCCACGGTGCGCCTCGCCACCCGCGACGACGTCCCCAGGGCCGTACGCACCCTCGCCGCCGCGTTC
GCCGACTACCCCGCCACGCGCCACACCGTCGATCCGGACCGCCACATCGAGCGGGTCACCGAGCTGCAAG
AACTCTTCCTCACGCGCGTCGGGCTCGACATCGGCAAGGTGTGGGTCGCGGACGACGGCGCCGCCGTGGC
GGTCTGGACCACGCCGGAGAGCGTCGAAGCGGGGGCGGTGTTCGCCGAGATCGGCCCGCGCATGGCCGAG
TTGAGCGGTTCCCGGCTGGCCGCGCAGCAACAGATGGAAGGCCTCCTGGCGCCGCACCGGCCCAAGGAGC
CCGCGTGGTTCCTGGCCACCGTCGGCGTCTCGCCCGACCACCAGGGCAAGGGTCTGGGCAGCGCCGTCGT
GCTCCCCGGAGTGGAGGCGGCCGAGCGCGCCGGGGTGCCCGCCTTCCTGGAGACCTCCGCGCCCCGCAAC
CTCCCCTTCTACGAGCGGCTCGGCTTCACCGTCACCGCCGACGTCGAGGTGCCCGAAGGACCGCGCACCT
GGTGCATGACCCGCAAGCCCGGTGCCAGTTAACGAATTCTAGATCTTGAGACAAATGGCAGTATTCATCC
ACAATTTTAAAAGAAAAGGGGGGATTGGGGGGTACAGTGCAGGGGAAAGAATAGTAGACATAATAGCAAC
AGACATACAAACTAAAGAATTACAAAAACAAATTACAAAAATTCAAAATTTTCGGGTTTATTACAGGGAC
AGCAGAGATCCACTTTGGCGCCGGCTCGAGGCCTGCAGGTGCAAAGATGGATAAAGTTTTAAACAGAGAG
GAATCTTTGCAGCTAATGGACCTTCTAGGTCTTGAAAGGAGTGGGAATTGGCTCCGGTGCCCGTCAGTGG
GCAGAGCGCACATCGCCCACAGTCCCCGAGAAGTTGGGGGGAGGGGTCGGCAATTGAACCGGTGCCTAGA
GAAGGTGGCGCGGGGTAAACTGGGAAAGTGATGTCGTGTACTGGCTCCGCCTTTTTCCCGAGGGTGGGGG
AGAACCGTATATAAGTGCAGTAGTCGCCGTGAACGTTCTTTTTCGCAACGGGTTTGCCGCCAGAACACAG
GTAAGTGCCGTGTGTGGTTCCCGCGGGCCTGGCCTCTTTACGGGTTATGGCCCTTGCGTGCCTTGAATTA
CTTCCACCTGGCTGCAGTACGTGATTCTTGATCCCGAGCTTCGGGTTGGAAGTGGGTGGGAGAGTTCGAG
GCCTTGCGCTTAAGGAGCCCCTTCGCCTCGTGCTTGAGTTGAGGCCTGGCCTGGGCGCTGGGGCCGCCGC
GTGCGAATCTGGTGGCACCTTCGCGCCTGTCTCGCTGCTTTCGATAAGTCTCTAGCCATTTAAAATTTTT
GATGACCTGCTGCGACGCTTTTTTTCTGGCAAGATAGTCTTGTAAATGCGGGCCAAGATCTGCACACTGG
TATTTCGGTTTTTGGGGCCGCGGGCGGCGACGGGGCCCGTGCGTCCCAGCGCACATGTTCGGCGAGGCGG
GGCCTGCGAGCGCGGCCACCGAGAATCGGACGGGGGTAGTCTCAAGCTGGCCGGCCTGCTCTGGTGCCTG
GCCTCGCGCCGCCGTGTATCGCCCCGCCCTGGGCGGCAAGGCTGGCCCGGTCGGCACCAGTTGCGTGAGC
GGAAAGATGGCCGCTTCCCGGCCCTGCTGCAGGGAGCTCAAAATGGAGGACGCGGCGCTCGGGAGAGCGG
GCGGGTGAGTCACCCACACAAAGGAAAAGGGCCTTTCCGTCCTCAGCCGTCGCTTCATGTGACTCCACGG
AGTACCGGGCGCCGTCCAGGCACCTCGATTAGTTCTCGAGCTTTTGGAGTACGTCGTCTTTAGGTTGGGG
GGAGGGGTTTTATGCGATGGAGTTTCCCCACACTGAGTGGGTGGAGACTGAAGTTAGGCCAGCTTGGCAC
TTGATGTAATTCTCCTTGGAATTTGCCCTTTTTGAGTTTGGATCTTGGTTCATTCTCAAGCCTCAGACAG
TGGTTCAAAGTTTTTTTCTTCCATTTCAGGTGTCGTGAGGCTAGCACCGCCACCCTGGAGGTGAGACCCA
AAGAAAGCTGGAACCATGCTGACTTTGTACACTGTGAGGACACAGAGTCTGTTCCTGGAAAGCCCAGTGT
CAACGCAGATGAGGAAGTCGGAGGTCCCCAAATCTGCCGTGTATGTGGGGACAAGGCCACTGGCTATCAC
TTCAATGTCATGACATGTGAAGGATGCAAGGGCTTTTTCAGGAGGGCCATGAAACGCAACGCCCGGCTGA
GGTGCCCCTTCCGGAAGGGCGCCTGCGAGATCACCCGGAAGACCCGGCGACAGTGCCAGGCCTGCCGCCT
GCGCAAGTGCCTGGAGAGCGGCATGAAGAAGGAGATGATCATGTCCGACGAGGCCGTGGAGGAGAGGCGG
GCCTTGATCAAGCGGAAGAAAAGTGAACGGACAGGGACTCAGCCACTGGGAGTGCAGGGGCTGACAGAGG
AGCAGCGGATGATGATCAGGGAGCTGATGGACGCTCAGATGAAAACCTTTGACACTACCTTCTCCCATTT
CAAGAATTTCCGGCTGCCAGGGGTGCTTAGCAGTGGCTGCGAGTTGCCAGAGTCTCTGCAGGCCCCATCG
AGGGAAGAAGCTGCCAAGTGGAGCCAGGTCCGGAAAGATCTGTGCTCTTTGAAGGTCTCTCTGCAGCTGC
GGGGGGAGGATGGCAGTGTCTGGAACTACAAACCCCCAGCCGACAGTGGCGGGAAAGAGATCTTCTCCCT
GCTGCCCCACATGGCTGACATGTCAACCTACATGTTCAAAGGCATCATCAGCTTTGCCAAAGTCATCTCC
TACTTCAGGGACTTGCCCATCGAGGACCAGATCTCCCTGCTGAAGGGGGCCGCTTTCGAGCTGTGTCAAC
TGAGATTCAACACAGTGTTCAACGCGGAGACTGGAACCTGGGAGTGTGGCCGGCTGTCCTACTGCTTGGA
AGACACTGCAGGTGGCTTCCAGCAACTTCTACTGGAGCCCATGCTGAAATTCCACTACATGCTGAAGAAG
CTGCAGCTGCATGAGGAGGAGTATGTGCTGATGCAGGCCATCTCCCTCTTCTCCCCAGACCGCCCAGGTG
TGCTGCAGCACCGCGTGGTGGACCAGCTGCAGGAGCAATTCGCCATTACTCTGAAGTCCTACATTGAATG
CAATCGGCCCCAGCCTGCTCATAGGTTCTTGTTCCTGAAGATCATGGCTATGCTCACCGAGCTCCGCAGC
ATCAATGCTCAGCACACCCAGCGGCTGCTGCGCATCCAGGACATACACCCCTTTGCTACGCCCCTCATGC
AGGAGTTGTTCGGCATCACAGGTAGCTAGTAATGAACTAGTCCGTAACTTGAAAGTATTTCGATTTCTTG
GCTTTATATATCTTGTGGAAAGGACGAGGAGAGTTTGAACCTTAACGAAGAACGCGTTAAGTCGACAATC
AACCTCTGGATTACAAAATTTGTGAAAGATTGACTGGTATTCTTAACTATGTTGCTCCTTTTACGCTATG
TGGATACGCTGCTTTAATGCCTTTGTATCATGCTATTGCTTCCCGTATGGCTTTCATTTTCTCCTCCTTG
TATAAATCCTGGTTGCTGTCTCTTTATGAGGAGTTGTGGCCCGTTGTCAGGCAACGTGGCGTGGTGTGCA
CTGTGTTTGCTGACGCAACCCCCACTGGTTGGGGCATTGCCACCACCTGTCAGCTCCTTTCCGGGACTTT
CGCTTTCCCCCTCCCTATTGCCACGGCGGAACTCATCGCCGCCTGCCTTGCCCGCTGCTGGACAGGGGCT
CGGCTGTTGGGCACTGACAATTCCGTGGTGTTGTCGGGGAAATCATCGTCCTTTCCTTGGCTGCTCGCCT
GTGTTGCCACCTGGATTCTGCGCGGGACGTCCTTCTGCTACGTCCCTTCGGCCCTCAATCCAGCGGACCT
TCCTTCCCGCGGCCTGCTGCCGGCTCTGCGGCCTCTTCCGCGTCTTCGCCTTCGCCCTCAGACGAGTCGG
ATCTCCCTTTGGGCCGCCTCCCCGCGTCGACTTTAAGACCAATGACTTACAAGGCAGCTGTAGATCTTAG
CCACTTTTTAAAAGAAAAGGGGGGACTGGAAGGGCTAATTCACTCCCAACGAAGACAAGATCTGCTTTTT
GCTTGTACTGGGTCTCTCTGGTTAGACCAGATCTGAGCCTGGGAGCTCTCTGGCTAACTAGGGAACCCAC
TGCTTAAGCCTCAATAAAGCTTGCCTTGAGTGCTTCAAGTAGTGTGTGCCCGTCTGTTGTGTGACTCTGG
TAACTAGAGATCCCTCAGACCCTTTTAGTCAGTGTGGAAAATCTCTAGCAGTACGTATAGTAGTTCATGT
CATCTTATTATTCAGTATTTATAACTTGCAAAGAAATGAATATCAGAGAGTGAGAGGAACTTGTTTATTG
CAGCTTATAATGGTTACAAATAAAGCAATAGCATCACAAATTTCACAAATAAAGCATTTTTTTCACTGCA
TTCTAGTTGTGGTTTGTCCAAACTCATCAATGTATCTTATCATGTCTGGCTCTAGCTATCCCGCCCCTAA
CTCCGCCCATCCCGCCCCTAACTCCGCCCAGTTCCGCCCATTCTCCGCCCCATGGCTGACTAATTTTTTT
TATTTATGCAGAGGCCGAGGCCGCCTCGGCCTCTGAGCTATTCCAGAAGTAGTGAGGAGGCTTTTTTGGA
GGCCTAGGGACGTACCCAATTCGCCCTATAGTGAGTCGTATTACGCGCGCTCACTGGCCGTCGTTTTACA
ACGTCGTGACTGGGAAAACCCTGGCGTTACCCAACTTAATCGCCTTGCAGCACATCCCCCTTTCGCCAGC
TGGCGTAATAGCGAAGAGGCCCGCACCGATCGCCCTTCCCAACAGTTGCGCAGCCTGAATGGCGAATGGG
[124 nt withheld, positions 7001-7124]
C
[91 nt withheld, positions 7126-7216]
A
[49 nt withheld, positions 7218-7266]
CCTTTGACGTTGGAGTCCACGTTCTTT
[37 nt withheld, positions 7294-7330]
ACCCTATCTCGGTCTATTCTTTTGATTTATAAGGGATTTTGCCGATTTCGGCCTATTGGTTAAAAAATGA
GCTGATTTAACAAAAATTTAACGCGAATTTTAACAAAATATTAACGCTTACAATTTAGGTGGCACTTTTC
GGGGAAATGTGCGCGGAACCCCTATTTGTTTATTTTTCTAAATACATTCAAATATGTATCCGCTCATGAG
ACAATAACCCTGATAAATGCTTCAATAATATTGAAAAAGGAAGAGTATGAGTATTCAACATTTCCGTGTC
GCCCTTATTCCCTTTTTTGCGGCATTTTGCCTTCCTGTTTTTGCTCACCCAGAAACGCTGGTGAAAGTAA
AAGATGCTGAAGATCAGTTGGGTGCACGAGTGGGTTACATCGAACTGGATCTCAACAGCGGTAAGATCCT
TGAGAGTTTTCGCCCCGAAGAACGTTTTCCAATGATGAGCACTTTTAAAGTTCTGCTATGTGGCGCGGTA
TTATCCCGTATTGACGCCGGGCAAGAGCAACTCGGTCGCCGCATACACTATTCTCAGAATGACTTGGTTG
AGTACTCACCAGTCACAGAAAAGCATCTTACGGATGGCATGACAGTAAGAGAATTATGCAGTGCTGCCAT
AACCATGAGTGATAACACTGCGGCCAACTTACTTCTGACAACGATCGGAGGACCGAAGGAGCTAACCGCT
TTTTTGCACAACATGGGGGATCATGTAACTCGCCTTGATCGTTGGGAACCGGAGCTGAATGAAGCCATAC
CAAACGACGAGCGTGACACCACGATGCCTGTAGCAATGGCAACAACGTTGCGCAAACTATTAACTGGCGA
ACTACTTACTCTAGCTTCCCGGCAACAATTAATAGACTGGATGGAGGCGGATAAAGTTGCAGGACCACTT
CTGCGCTCGGCCCTTCCGGCTGGCTGGTTTATTGCTGATAAATCTGGAGCCGGTGAGCGTGGGTCTCGCG
GTATCATTGCAGCACTGGGGCCAGATGGTAAGCCCTCCCGTATCGTAGTTATCTACACGACGGGGAGTCA
GGCAACTATGGATGAACGAAATAGACAGATCGCTGAGATAGGTGCCTCACTGATTAAGCATTGGTAACTG
TCAGACCAAGTTTACTCATATATACTTTAGATTGATTTAAAACTTCATTTTTAATTTAAAAGGATCTAGG
TGAAGATCCTTTTTGATAATCTCATGACCAAAATCCCTTAACGTGAGTTTTCGTTCCACTGAGCGTCAGA
CCCCGTAGAAAAGATCAAAGGATCTTCTTGAGATCCTTTTTTTCTGCGCGTAATCTGCTGCTTGCAAACA
AAAAAACCACCGCTACCAGCGGTGGTTTGTTTGCCGGATCAAGAGCTACCAACTCTTTTTCCGAAGGTAA
CTGGCTTCAGCAGAGCGCAGATACCAAATACTGTTCTTCTAGTGTAGCCGTAGTTAGGCCACCACTTCAA
GAACTCTGTAGCACCGCCTACATACCTCGCTCTGCTAATCCTGTTACCAGTGGCTGCTGCCAGTGGCGAT
AAGTCGTGTCTTACCGGGTTGGACTCAAGACGATAGTTACCGGATAAGGCGCAGCGGTCGGGCTGAACGG
GGGGTTCGTGCACACAGCCCAGCTTGGAGCGAACGACCTACACCGAACTGAGATACCTACAGCGTGAGCT
ATGAGAAAGCGCCACGCTTCCCGAAGGGAGAAAGGCGGACAGGTATCCGGTAAGCGGCAGGGTCGGAACA
GGAGAGCGCACGAGGGAGCTTCCAGGGGGAAACGCCTGGTATCTTTATAGTCCTGTCGGGTTTCGCCACC
TCTGACTTGAGCGTCGATTTTTGTGATGCTCGTCAGGGGGGCGGAGCCTATGGAAAAACGCCAGCAACGC
GGCCTTTTTACGGTTCCTGGCCTTTTGCTGGCCTTTTGCTCACATGTTCTTTCCTGCGTTATCCCCTGAT
TCTGTGGATAACCGTATTACCGCCTTTGAGTGAGCTGATACCGCTCGCCGCAGCCGAACGACCGAGCGCA
GCGAGTCAGTGAGCGAGGAAGCGGAAGAGCGCCCAATACGCAAACCGCCTCTCCCCGCGCGTTGGCCGAT
TCATTAATGCAGCTGGCACGACAGGTTTCCCGACTGGAAAGCGGGCAGTGAGCGCAACGCAATTAATGTG
AGTTAGCTCACTCATTAGGCACCCCAGGCTTTACACTTTATGCTTCCGGCTCGTATGTTGTGTGGAATTG
TGAGCGGATAACAATTTCACACAGGAAACAGCTATGACCATGATTACGCCAAGCGCGCAATTAACCCTCA
CTAAAGGGAACAAAAGCTGGAGCTGCAAGC
