>Addgene plasmid #142668 | TFORF0630 | depositor partial sequence | sequence record 280142 | Insert
ACCGCCACCCTGGAGGTGAGACCCAAAGAAAGCTGGAACCATGCTGACTTTGTACACTGTGAGGACACAG
AGTCTGTTCCTGGAAAGCCCAGTGTCAACGCAGATGAGGAAGTCGGAGGTCCCCAAATCTGCCGTGTATG
TGGGGACAAGGCCACTGGCTATCACTTCAATGTCATGACATGTGAAGGATGCAAGGGCTTTTTCAGGAGG
GCCATGAAACGCAACGCCCGGCTGAGGTGCCCCTTCCGGAAGGGCGCCTGCGAGATCACCCGGAAGACCC
GGCGACAGTGCCAGGCCTGCCGCCTGCGCAAGTGCCTGGAGAGCGGCATGAAGAAGGAGATGATCATGTC
CGACGAGGCCGTGGAGGAGAGGCGGGCCTTGATCAAGCGGAAGAAAAGTGAACGGACAGGGACTCAGCCA
CTGGGAGTGCAGGGGCTGACAGAGGAGCAGCGGATGATGATCAGGGAGCTGATGGACGCTCAGATGAAAA
CCTTTGACACTACCTTCTCCCATTTCAAGAATTTCCGGCTGCCAGGGGTGCTTAGCAGTGGCTGCGAGTT
GCCAGAGTCTCTGCAGGCCCCATCGAGGGAAGAAGCTGCCAAGTGGAGCCAGGTCCGGAAAGATCTGTGC
TCTTTGAAGGTCTCTCTGCAGCTGCGGGGGGAGGATGGCAGTGTCTGGAACTACAAACCCCCAGCCGACA
GTGGCGGGAAAGAGATCTTCTCCCTGCTGCCCCACATGGCTGACATGTCAACCTACATGTTCAAAGGCAT
CATCAGCTTTGCCAAAGTCATCTCCTACTTCAGGGACTTGCCCATCGAGGACCAGATCTCCCTGCTGAAG
GGGGCCGCTTTCGAGCTGTGTCAACTGAGATTCAACACAGTGTTCAACGCGGAGACTGGAACCTGGGAGT
GTGGCCGGCTGTCCTACTGCTTGGAAGACACTGCAGGTGGCTTCCAGCAACTTCTACTGGAGCCCATGCT
GAAATTCCACTACATGCTGAAGAAGCTGCAGCTGCATGAGGAGGAGTATGTGCTGATGCAGGCCATCTCC
CTCTTCTCCCCAGACCGCCCAGGTGTGCTGCAGCACCGCGTGGTGGACCAGCTGCAGGAGCAATTCGCCA
TTACTCTGAAGTCCTACATTGAATGCAATCGGCCCCAGCCTGCTCATAGGTTCTTGTTCCTGAAGATCAT
GGCTATGCTCACCGAGCTCCGCAGCATCAATGCTCAGCACACCCAGCGGCTGCTGCGCATCCAGGACATA
CACCCCTTTGCTACGCCCCTCATGCAGGAGTTGTTCGGCATCACAGGTAGCTAGTAATGAACTAGTCCGT
AACTTGAAAGTATTTCGATTTCTTGGCTTTATATATCTTGTGGAAAGGACGAGGAGAGTTTGAACCTTAA
CGAAGA
