>Addgene plasmid #142668 | TFORF0630 | depositor partial sequence | sequence record 280143 | Barcode
GGAGAGTTTGAACCTTAACGAAGA
